Addgene plasmid #21511: pJA258
Depositing lab: Julie Ahringer. Depositing organization: University of Cambridge. Publication: MosSCI and gateway compatible plasmid toolkit for constitutive and inducible expression of transgenes in the C. elegans germline. Zeiser E, Frokjaer-Jensen C, Jorgensen E, Ahringer J. PLoS One. 2011;6(5):e20082. Epub 2011 May 26. 10.1371/journal.pone.0020082 PubMed 21637852.
Backbone
  Vector backbone: pDONR P2R-P3
  Backbone manufacturer: Invitrogen
  Backbone size w/o insert (bp): 2639
  Vector type: MultiSite Gateway
Growth in bacteria
  Bacterial resistance: Kanamycin, 50 μg/mL
  Growth temperature: 37°C
  Growth strain: DH5alpha
  Growth instructions: DH5a
  Copy number: Unknown
Gene/Insert
  Gene/Insert name: (Gly)5Ala::citrine(w introns)::tbb-2 3'UTR
  Species: C. elegans (nematode)
  Insert size (bp): 1223
  Cloning method: Gateway Cloning; 5′ cloning site attP2R (destroyed during cloning); 3′ cloning site attP3 (destroyed during cloning)
  Sequencing primers: 5′ M13F; 3′ M13R/ T7
Resource information
  A portion of this plasmid was derived from a plasmid made by: The tbb-2 3'UTR sequence was taken from pCM1.36. The Citrine sequence was taken from pGH114 which was a gift from Stefan Eimer.
Terms and licenses: Academic/Nonprofit Terms; Industry Terms: Not Available to Industry
How to cite: pJA258 was a gift from Julie Ahringer (Addgene plasmid # 21511 ; http://n2t.net/addgene:21511 ; RRID:Addgene_21511)
