[The description below was written by a language model from this plasmid's Addgene catalogue record and pLannotate feature annotations shown in this document.]
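Description:
pJA258 is a MultiSite Gateway entry clone built in the Invitrogen pDONR P2R-P3 backbone, which occupies the third (3′) slot in three-fragment Gateway assemblies. It is a bacterial propagation plasmid of about 3.9 kb, maintained through a high-copy ColE1/pUC-type origin and selected with kanamycin via the aph(3′)-Ia resistance gene. The original attP2R and attP3 sites were consumed in the BP reaction that installed the insert. The feature table accordingly shows an attR2 site upstream of the insert. Downstream it shows an attB3 core overlapping an attL-type fragment, which is consistent with the attL3 site expected for this position. These two sites direct the later LR recombination. The rrnB T1 and T2 terminators, small lacI and lacZα fragments and a T7 promoter are backbone remnants flanking the cassette, and they include the sequencing primer sites.

The roughly 1.2 kb insert is a C-terminal tagging module for C. elegans. It consists of a flexible (Gly)5Ala linker, a Citrine yellow fluorescent protein coding region interrupted by introns, and the 3′UTR/terminator of the beta-tubulin gene tbb-2. The annotation software labels the fluorescent protein as "cpCitrine", but the catalogue entry describes it simply as Citrine. There is no promoter in this plasmid. Expression depends on combining it in an LR reaction with a promoter entry clone, a gene-of-interest entry clone and a destination vector, producing a gene::linker::Citrine fusion terminated by the tbb-2 3′UTR. The plasmid belongs to a toolkit of MosSCI- and Gateway-compatible plasmids for constitutive and inducible transgene expression in the C. elegans germline.
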