Features (pLannotate 1.2.2; 12 found; start..end, strand, type, name):
    121..213     +  CDS            lacI (fragment): lac repressor; lacI; The lac repressor binds to the lac operator to inhibit transcription in E. coli. This inhibition can be relieved by adding lactose or isopropyl-β-D-thiogalactopyranoside (IPTG).
    268..295     -  terminator     rrnB T2 terminator: transcription terminator T2 from the E. coli rrnB gene
    427..470     +  terminator     rrnB T1 terminator: Escherichia coli rrnB; transcription terminator T1 from the E. coli rrnB gene
    517..553     -  CDS            lacZα (fragment): LacZα fragment of β-galactosidase; lacZ fragment
    624..747     -  protein_bind   attR2: mutant version of attR; recombination site for the Gateway® LR reaction LR Clonase™
    771..1634    +  CDS            cpCitrine: cpCitrine is a basic (constitutively fluorescent) green/yellow fluorescent protein published in 2001, derived from Aequorea victoria.
   1643..1966    +  terminator     tbb-2 terminator: tbb-2; transcription terminator for the C. elegans tubulin beta-2 gene
   1971..1991    -  protein_bind   attB3: mutant version of attB; core recombination site for the Gateway® BP reaction BP Clonase™
   1982..2067    -  protein_bind   attL1 (fragment): mutant version of attL; recombination site for the Gateway® LR reaction LR Clonase™
   2104..2122    -  promoter       T7 promoter: promoter for bacteriophage T7 RNA polymerase
   2256..3065    +  CDS            KanR: aminoglycoside phosphotransferase; aph(3')-Ia; confers resistance to kanamycin in bacteria or G418 (Geneticin®) in eukaryotes
   3212..3800    +  rep_origin     ori: high-copy-number ColE1/pMB1/pBR322/pUC origin of replication
>Addgene plasmid #21511 | pJA258 | depositor full sequence | sequence record 9910 | Author sequence
CTTTCCTGCGTTATCCCCTGATTCTGTGGATAACCGTATTACCGCCTTTGAGTGAGCTGATACCGCTCGC
CGCAGCCGAACGACCGAGCGCAGCGAGTCAGTGAGCGAGGAAGCGGAAGAGCGCCCAATACGCAAACCGC
CTCTCCCCGCGCGTTGGCCGATTCATTAATGCAGCTGGCACGACAGGTTTCCCGACTGGAAAGCGGGCAG
TGAGCGCAACGCAATTAATACGCGTACCGCTAGCCAGGAAGAGTTTGTAGAAACGCAAAAAGGCCATCCG
TCAGGATGGCCTTCTGCTTAGTTTGATGCCTGGCAGTTTATGGCGGGCGTCCTGCCCGCCACCCTCCGGG
CCGTTGCTTCACAACGTTCAAATCCGCTCCCGGCGGATTTGTCCTACTCAGGAGAGCGTTCACCGACAAA
CAACAGATAAAACGAAAGGCCCAGTCTTCCGACTGAGCCTTTCGTTTTATTTGATGCCTGGCAGTTCCCT
ACTCTCGCGTTAACGCTAGCATGGATGTTTTCCCAGTCACGACGTTGTAAAACGACGGCCAGTCTTAAGC
TCGGGCCCTGCAGCTCTAGAGCTCGAATTCTACAGGTCACTAATACCATCTAAGTAGTTGATTCATAGTG
ACTGCATATGTTGTGTTTTACAGTATTATGTAGTCTGTTTTTTATGCAAAATCTAATTTAATATATTGAT
ATTTATATCATTTTACGTTTCTCGTTCAACTTTCTTGTACAAAGTGGAGGGAGGTGGAGGTGGAGCTATG
AGTAAAGGAGAAGAACTTTTCACTGGAGTTGTCCCAATTCTTGTTGAATTAGATGGTGATGTTAATGGGC
ACAAATTTTCTGTCAGTGGAGAGGGTGAAGGTGATGCAACATACGGAAAACTTACCCTTAAATTTATTTG
CACTACTGGAAAACTACCTGTTCCATGGGTAAGTTTAAACATATATATACTAACTAACCCTGATTATTTA
AATTTTCAGCCAACACTTGTCACTACTTTCGGTTATGGTCTTATGTGCTTCGCCAGATACCCAGATCATA
TGAAACAGCATGACTTTTTCAAGAGTGCCATGCCCGAAGGTTATGTACAGGAAAGAACTATATTTTTCAA
AGATGACGGGAACTACAAGACACGTAAGTTTAAACAGTTCGGTACTAACTAACCATACATATTTAAATTT
TCAGGTGCTGAAGTCAAGTTTGAAGGTGATACCCTTGTTAATAGAATCGAGTTAAAAGGTATTGATTTTA
AAGAAGATGGAAACATTCTTGGACACAAATTGGAATACAACTATAACTCACACAATGTATACATCATGGC
AGACAAACAAAAGAATGGAATCAAAGTTGTAAGTTTAAACATGATTTTACTAACTAACTAATCTGATTTA
AATTTTCAGAACTTCAAAATTAGACACAACATTGAAGATGGAAGCGTTCAACTAGCAGACCATTATCAAC
AAAATACTCCAATTGGCGATGGCCCTGTCCTTTTACCAGACAACCATTACCTGTCCTACCAATCTGCCCT
TTCGAAAGATCCCAACGAAAAGAGAGACCACATGGTCCTTAAAGAGTTTGTAACAGCTGCTGGGATTACA
CATGGCATGGACGAACTATACAAATGAGATAAATGCAAAATCCTTTCAAGCATTCCCTTCTTCTCTATCA
CTCTTCTTTCTTTTTGTCAAAAAATTCTCTCGCTAATTTATTTGCTTTTTTAATGTTATTATTTTATGAC
TTTTTATAGTCACTGAAAAGTTTGCATCTGAGTGAAGTGAATGCTATCAAAATGTGATTCTGTCTGATGT
ACTTTCACAATCTCTCTTCAATTCCATTTTGAAGTGCTTTAAACCCGAAAGGTTGAGAAAAATGCGAGCG
CTCAAATATTTGTATTGTGTTCGTTGAGTGACCCAACAAAAAGAGGAAACTTTATTGTGCCGCCAAGAAA
AAAGTCTCAGCAACTTTATTATACAAAGTTGGCATTATAAAAAAGCATTGCTTATCAATTTGTTGCAACG
AACAGGTCACTATCAGTCAAAATAAAATCATTATTTGGAGCTCCATGGTAGCGTTAACGCGGCCGCGATA
TCCCCTATAGTGAGTCGTATTACATGGTCATAGCTGTTTCCTGGCAGCTCTGGCCCGTGTCTCAAAATCT
CTGATGTTACATTGCACAAGATAAAAATATATCATCATGAACAATAAAACTGTCTGCTTACATAAACAGT
AATACAAGGGGTGTTATGAGCCATATTCAACGGGAAACGTCGAGGCCGCGATTAAATTCCAACATGGATG
CTGATTTATATGGGTATAAATGGGCTCGCGATAATGTCGGGCAATCAGGTGCGACAATCTATCGCTTGTA
TGGGAAGCCCGATGCGCCAGAGTTGTTTCTGAAACATGGCAAAGGTAGCGTTGCCAATGATGTTACAGAT
GAGATGGTCAGACTAAACTGGCTGACGGAATTTATGCCTCTTCCGACCATCAAGCATTTTATCCGTACTC
CTGATGATGCATGGTTACTCACCACTGCGATCCCCGGAAAAACAGCATTCCAGGTATTAGAAGAATATCC
TGATTCAGGTGAAAATATTGTTGATGCGCTGGCAGTGTTCCTGCGCCGGTTGCATTCGATTCCTGTTTGT
AATTGTCCTTTTAACAGCGATCGCGTATTTCGTCTCGCTCAGGCGCAATCACGAATGAATAACGGTTTGG
TTGATGCGAGTGATTTTGATGACGAGCGTAATGGCTGGCCTGTTGAACAAGTCTGGAAAGAAATGCATAA
ACTTTTGCCATTCTCACCGGATTCAGTCGTCACTCATGGTGATTTCTCACTTGATAACCTTATTTTTGAC
GAGGGGAAATTAATAGGTTGTATTGATGTTGGACGAGTCGGAATCGCAGACCGATACCAGGATCTTGCCA
TCCTATGGAACTGCCTCGGTGAGTTTTCTCCTTCATTACAGAAACGGCTTTTTCAAAAATATGGTATTGA
TAATCCTGATATGAATAAATTGCAGTTTCATTTGATGCTCGATGAGTTTTTCTAATCAGAATTGGTTAAT
TGGTTGTAACACTGGCAGAGCATTACGCTGACTTGACGGGACGGCGCAAGCTCATGACCAAAATCCCTTA
ACGTGAGTTACGCGTCGTTCCACTGAGCGTCAGACCCCGTAGAAAAGATCAAAGGATCTTCTTGAGATCC
TTTTTTTCTGCGCGTAATCTGCTGCTTGCAAACAAAAAAACCACCGCTACCAGCGGTGGTTTGTTTGCCG
GATCAAGAGCTACCAACTCTTTTTCCGAAGGTAACTGGCTTCAGCAGAGCGCAGATACCAAATACTGTCC
TTCTAGTGTAGCCGTAGTTAGGCCACCACTTCAAGAACTCTGTAGCACCGCCTACATACCTCGCTCTGCT
AATCCTGTTACCAGTGGCTGCTGCCAGTGGCGATAAGTCGTGTCTTACCGGGTTGGACTCAAGACGATAG
TTACCGGATAAGGCGCAGCGGTCGGGCTGAACGGGGGGTTCGTGCACACAGCCCAGCTTGGAGCGAACGA
CCTACACCGAACTGAGATACCTACAGCGTGAGCATTGAGAAAGCGCCACGCTTCCCGAAGGGAGAAAGGC
GGACAGGTATCCGGTAAGCGGCAGGGTCGGAACAGGAGAGCGCACGAGGGAGCTTCCAGGGGGAAACGCC
TGGTATCTTTATAGTCCTGTCGGGTTTCGCCACCTCTGACTTGAGCGTCGATTTTTGTGATGCTCGTCAG
GGGGGCGGAGCCTATGGAAAAACGCCAGCAACGCGGCCTTTTTACGGTTCCTGGCCTTTTGCTGGCCTTT
TGCTCACATGTT
