>Addgene plasmid #21511 | pJA258 | addgene partial sequence | sequence record 27523 | 21511 with M13-rev
GACCNNGGGGANCGCGGCCGCGNTTACGCTACCATGGAGCTCCAAATAATGATTTTATTTTGACTGATAG
TGACCTGTTCGTTGCAACAAATTGATAAGCAATGCTTTTTTATAATGCCAACTTTGTATAATAAAGTTGC
TGAGACTTTTTTCTTGGCGGCACAATAAAGTTTCCTCTTTTTGTTGGGTCACTCAACGAACACAATACAA
ATATTTGAGCGCTCGCATTTTTCTCAACCTTTCGGGTTTAAAGCACTTCAAAATGGAATTGAAGAGAGAT
TGTGAAAGTACATCAGACAGAATCACATTTTGATAGCATTCACTTCACTCAGATGCAAACTTTTCAGTGA
CTATAAAAAGTCATAAAATAATAACATTAAAAAAGCAAATAAATTAGCGAGAGAATTTTTTGACAAAAAG
AAAGAAGAGTGATAGAGAAGAAGGGAATGCTTGAAAGGATTTTGCATTTATCTCATTTGTATAGTTCGTC
CATGCCATGTGTAATCCCAGCAGCTGTTACAAACTCTTTAAGGACCATGTGGTCTCTCTTTTCGTTGGGA
TCTTTCGAAAGGGCAGATTGGTAGGACAGGTAATGGTTGTCTGGTAAAAGGACAGGGCCATCGCCAATTG
GAGTATTTTGTTGATAATGGTCTGCTAGTTGAACGCTTCCATCTTCAATGTTGTGTCTAATTTTGAGTTC
TGAAATTNAATCAGATNAGTTAGTAGTAAATCATGTTAACTACACTTGATCCNTCTTTGT
