>Addgene plasmid #21511 | pJA258 | addgene partial sequence | sequence record 27524 | 21511 with M13-for
CTCTAGAGCTCGAATTCTACAGGTCACTAATACCATCTAAGTAGTTGGTTCATAGTGACTGCATATGTTG
TGTTTTACAGTATTATGTAGTCTGTTTTTTATGCAAAATCTAATTTAATATATTGATATTTATATCATTT
TACGTTTCTCGTTCAACTTTCTTGTACAAAGTGGAGGGAGGTGGAGGTGGAGCTATGAGTAAAGGAGAAG
AACTTTTCACTGGAGTTGTCCCAATTCTTGTTGAATTAGATGGTGATGTTAATGGGCACAAATTTTCTGT
CAGTGGAGAGGGTGAAGGTGATGCAACATACGGAAAACTTACCCTTAAATTTATTTGCACTACTGGAAAA
CTACCTGTTCCATGGGTAAGTTTAAACATATATATACTAACTAACCCTGATTATTTAAATTTTCAGCCAA
CACTTGTCACTACTTTCGGTTATGGTCTTATGTGCTTCGCCAGATACCCAGATCATATGAAACAGCATGA
CTTTTTCAAGAGTGCCATGCCCGAAGGTTATGTACAGGAAAGAACTATATTTTTCAAAGATGACGGGAAC
TACAAGACACGTAAGTTTAAACAGTTCGGTACTAACTAACCATACATATTTAAATTTTCAGGTGCTGAAG
TCAAGTTTGAAGGTGATACCCTTGTTAATAGAATCGAGTTAAAAGGTATTGATTTTAAAGAAGATGGAAA
CATTCTTGGACACAAATTGG
